>Addgene plasmid #107018 | pGC680 | addgene full sequence | sequence record 210712 | Addgene NGS Result
GGCCCTGTCGGATTATGGGCTCTTCTTTTATCCTCTACTTTCTTTCTAGAAAATGCAAATGTTGAGTCAG
AAATTGCTGAATGGAGTACAACTGCAATGGGTTTAGCTTATGTTTCTGGAACAATTACTGGTGGAATTGT
GATTGAAAAGTAAGGTTATATTTCATTTCAATAAATGTTACCACAGTATAACAAAAACAAGTTACATTGT
TCAGAGTATGTCTGAATGTATTATTATTATTGTATTTGTGCATCAGTACTGTAGTTGTACTGAAGAAGGG
TTTAAAATAATCTCAACGTTTTTAAGACGAGTTAGTGAGAATACGGTCGCAGTTAGGATGTTTGGACATA
GTTTTATTAGATAATCGTGAACTAACTCACTATAAAAACCCGCTAACTCATTGAATAAGATAGTTTTAAA
CGTTCAAAATTTGAAGACAAAATTGTATGAATAAGTTTACAGAGTTGGTCGACGCAAGCTTCTCCTTCTC
TTCACATTTCTCAATAATTTAGCTCTAATTGCATTCGTATTCTTCGCAAAAATACGTATTCTGATTGACC
CGATGAAATACGGATGCCTAGTTGCATTGATCATCTACGGTTATACTTATGGGTGAGGTTTTTCAAATAT
ATTTTGATTTAATCGAATAATGAAATTTCAGAACTGGAGTTGGTCCAATTTCGTGGTTTATATCCTCTGA
ACTGGTACCTCAAAAACATCGTAGTATTGCTCAATCTGTGGCATATTCAATGAATACTGTAATGGTGGTT
ATCAGTACATTTACAGTATTACCTCTATATTCCGTTATTGGTAGTTATGCTTTCCTTATTCTATATTCAA
TTCCTTCATTTATAAGTATGCTTATATTATTTCGCTACTTACCGGAAACCAAAGGACGAGAGATTCATGA
TATTGTGAATGAACTTAAAAAAAAATGAAAACCTTTGAAAACGTTCATACGGCCGAAATTTTACTTGATC
GAGCCAATTGAACTTTTGTTAAGACTTACAGAAAAGTGAGAGATTTTGTTACAAAAAAGTGAGAAAAAAG
CGAAAATGAACAGGAAAAAGAAGAAAAATACACCCGAAGTATCATATAAAAATTAAAAAGATTGTTTGAC
CTGGCGGAACTTTTTTGCAAAAACTCTGAATATCCATGGCACATGCTTCGTGCAAAACAGGATCCAAATG
AATATCAACAAGAGATTCTTGAAGACGACGAGCCACTTGCTCAGAGCATTGCTTATCTCGAATGAGACCC
TTGTTAAAATCATTTTTCAAACATTATATGACATTGTCGAAATGTCCTCCTGATTCCATGATGGTAGCAA
ACTCACTTCGTCTTTGAGCCAATTTATCCAAGTCCTTGTAAAAAGTATTCGAAAATTGTTAACGGATAAA
ATGTTTATTATAATATCAAAAACAATTTGTCAGTTGACCACTTTTTGATATATTTGACAGAAACCGGGAT
GAATTGGCTCAAAGTTAGGGCGCCCTTCTATTACAGGGTTTCTGATAACAAACCGGTTATTAACTCCCAA
CAAGGGATGATTTCAATTCATCATGCTCAAATTGACCCAAATTAAGTTACATGACAAATTCATCGCCCTT
TTCAACTCTTCTTGGCTCATCATCTGTTATTCTGTTCCTATTCTGTCTGCACCCTATACCCCTTTGCATA
CTCTCTCGTCATTCCTTTCTTGGATAGTGTCTTCTTCTCCCCAGCTCTGCTACTTCTATGACTTGCGCCC
GCTGCTTTTCCGCTCGTTCCTCTCCTCTCTGACGTCTTCTTCTGCTTCTTTTCTCCTTCCTTTTTCCCTT
CTCAATCTTCCTCTTTTTCCCATTTCTGTCAATCATTCGAAGAAGAAGAAGAAGAAGACCCTCATTCATT
TCATTTTTTTTTCTGTCGGTGTGTGCTGCTCGGTTAAGAGTGAGCTCTCTATTCCACGTCTTCTTCTTTT
TCTTCTTCGATTCGAATCAATCACTCCACCAAAACGCATTCGTTTTTGGGATTCACCCCGCGGTTCGCAA
TAGGTTTCTTTTTCAAATTATTAGCGTTATAAATAGAAAAATGGTGGAGTTTCAATAAAAATGATAATTT
ACAAAGTGTATTTTGATTACATGTACTCAAAAAGGTTGAAATTTTTCATACCAGTTTTCCGGAAATCCAT
CTGATATCATTATCGTATTTTTCTTTTTAAAAATGTTTTCAAAAAAAAACAAAATATAGCTGGTTATTTG
GCACCCTCTAATTACCATTTTCCTGTCACACCACACTCTTTTCCTTCTTCCACTTCTTTCCGTTTTCAGC
CGCTTCCAACCAAACCGATATGAAAGCCGAGCAACAACGATCGATTCCACCCGGCTCGGCGACCTTCCCG
TCGCAGGTGAGACTCAGAAAACTAGAGAAACCGCTCAACTAACTCTTGATATCCGATTTCATTCTTTTCT
CTTTTCTTTTTGTTGAACTTTTCCATATTTCCAGATGCCACGGCCACCACCAAGCACCGAACAAGGAATC
ACAACGGAATCGGAGCTTGCGAAGAAAGCTCAAATCACTCCGAACGACGTTTTAGCACTTCCGGGAATCA
CTCAAGGTATCTTGCTCCCTTTGGATTTCAGTTTAAAACATAAATTTAGGATTCTTATGCTCCCCATCTG
CGAACATCTATAACATCGAGTTCACCAAGTTCCAAATCCGTGATCTGGACACTGAGCAAGTGCTTTTCGA
GATCGCCAAACCGGAGAACGATCAGGAGAATGATGAGTCGCCACAGGAGTCGGCAAGATACGTGCGTTAT
AGATTTGCTCCAAACTTTTTGAAACTCAAAACGGTCGGAGCAACTGTGGAATTCAAAGTAGGAGACATCC
CAATCCATCATTTCCGAATGATCGAACGTCACTTCTTCAAAGATCGCCTTCTGAAGTGTTTTGACTTTGA
ATTCGGATTCTGTATTCCGAATTCACGAAACAACTGTGAACATATCTATGAGTTCCCTCAACTCTCTCAA
CAACTCAGTGAGTCATTATTCTAAAAAGTACAATTCAAAAGACTAATCTCTTTTTCAGTGGACGACATGA
TCAACAATCCAAACGAGACTCGTTCTGACAGCTTCTATTTCGTCGATAACAAACTCGTCATGCACAACAA
AGCCGACTACTCATATGATGCATAAATATTTAATACAAAAATGTTCTGGATAATTATTCTGTCGAATAGA
AAAAAAACTCCAAATGTGATTAAATTCCAATAATTCCTGTCTAGTTTGTTCCTTCCCCTTCCCCTTCTCA
TGTTCAATGCATTCCTAAGCTTTTCAGTTCCCCCCTTGTTTCTATATTTTTTCGCTGTCCTGTCACACTC
GCTAAAAACACTAATCACACGGAAATCTGTTTTCAATAAAAACTCCAACTTTAACTCATTTTCAATTTCA
ACTGAAAGATTTTTTCATTAGAGAATGTCTAGAACTAGGCCGTTTACTGGCGCTACTCCACCTTTAAATT
GCAGTTGAATTTTTTTTAAATTCTCATTTTTGGAAAATTTGGAAATGCACCAAAATTTTGACTGAAAATT
ATGAAACATTTGCAATACTTTGAAATTTGTGTGATTCATTTATTTAGGACAGTTATTAGTTTACCTTAAA
TTTCCCTGAACTACTCTACTCCACTTTTTCCACCAAATTATTATTCACGAACCCAAAACTATCTTACACA
TCTTATCTTACAGGTTATACATTCTGCCACGTCTTGTAACCCCCTCCCACCTATTCTCTAATATACAACC
TCCCTTTCAAACAGTCCGTTATGACTCTATTGCTCCTAATCCCCCTTTTGTTTCCGGTTCGGCCTGAAAC
AAGAATAACAACAGGTGACTCGATAACTGTTAGGAAAATAAATTTTTTGGTCCCAATATTTCGGTATCCA
TTTCAAAACATCTTTTAAAATTGTCAAGACAGACAATTACCTCTGCTTGAAATGAAGGACACATGTCCCC
TCAATTCCTCATAAAACAAATAGAGGGGTGTCGAAATGATAAATGTTGCAAGTGAGGTGCAGATGGCAAT
GAAATTTATATATGTTTCTTTCATTCCATTCTTGTGGGGCAATTTCAAACGTTTGATAACTCACAGTGGT
CTAGATTTGCAGAACATCTGTGTTAGGTCAAGCAGAGCGAGAATTTGAGCATTTGAACTTTAGGGTCCTN
GGGGGGGGGGGGTGTCTAGACAGTCAGCGGCCCATAAGGGTTCATATGGTTTGACGGTGCATTGAACTAT
TTTTTAAGGAAAAAATTGAGATAAAGGCCATTTTTCCAAGAAAGCATCTAGCTTTTTCAACTGACACTAC
AAATTTCCCTATAACTTTCTGAAATTATCAGTGAAAAGTTGCCCAAATTTGAGACTTTAGCTAAAAATAG
ACAATTTTTTCCAAAACTTTGAGCGGCCATAACTTTTTTTTGAAAAACTTTCGGAACGTCTCATTACAAA
ATTTGGTTGCTTTGAGCCATTTTGAATCCGAAAAAGTCTCAAAAAGCAAAGTCTTAAATTTCGGTACTCC
ACCTTTAAAAAAAATAGGGTTTCCGCCGAAATTTCTGGGTTCCAATAATATCTGTTACCATTTCCTTGCT
CTGCGACGAGCAGCCACCAGACAAAAATCTCCTAATACCCCTCTTCATGCCTTTGTTCTTCCGGTTTGGC
GGTCTGAAAAAGAGCACCCCTCCCGGCGGGGGGCTCTCGGTATCTGTTCCGCAAAAACCGTCATATGGAG
GGCTATCGGGAGACGGGAAGAGTTGGAAATACGGGAAATGGTGATGAATAGGTAGATCAATCGATTCCGG
AACAAATAATTTGAGTTGAGCACGCGTGCTCCACATGTGCTCAGCCGCTTAGGTGTGAGTGAAGATCCTT
GGATTTCAAGGCCATCAGCCATTTCCCCTGTCCAGCTAGAGCAGTCCTAAACGGAATTTTTTGCATTCTT
TTGCTTCTTTACAATTTCAAATGTTCACTCTAACTAATTCAAAAATCTTTCTTTTTTACGAGCTCTCCTT
GCTCGCCGTTGTATTCCATTCATACCTTTAAGACCACCCGAGTGTACGCATATTTAACCAGGCACCCTAA
AAACATGAATAGTCTGTGGTGGAGGTAGACAGTGTGTTTTCTAAGAATGTCTCCGTAATTTGAAATATAT
TTTAGAGTCACCTGAAATTCATTTTTCAAGCAATATTTCTTACCATATCTTTGGGGATAATTTTAAAAGT
GGAGTGAAGTCGTTTAGGGACACGCTTTTAAGTTTTAGGAAATGGTTTTTTTTTAATTCATAACTTAAAA
AAATCTATAAAAATTGTTACATTTTTTATGATTTTCTCAATTTTGTTGAATGTTTGAATTTTTTTTTTGA
GATGTATTGTTTGAATTGGAGCTTTTTTGTGAGTTTTTTTTTAATTTTGCAATTAAATAAAAAGTAGCTA
AATTAGTTTTCGAATTCCCGCTCAAATAAATGTCCCAGAATTTACATTTTTGAGTTTTCCGGCTAAATTT
TTGCCGTTTTTTGAATATGATTTGTAATATTTGGTCTGAACCATGGTTTTTCCAATTTTCAGAATCTTTC
TCGCAAAAAATCTCCGTATCCCGCAAAATAATTGTTGAAGCGTCAAAAATTGGCCTAAAAGTCGATAAAT
TAACATTGATTTCGCTTTTTTTTTAGGAAAAAAGTCTAAAAGTATTTTTTAAACTATACAAAATCATTAA
ATTTTGACAAGAAAACGCTTAAATTACAATTTTTTTTATTTTTTAAAAATTTAAAAAAATTTTAAAAAAA
CATTAAAATTCAGATAAATTGCACAATTTTTATTGCACAAGTCGTTCGTCGTTCGTGTTTTTTTCGCTGT
CAAAATGTTGGCAAAGATTGTGAAGTCCCCTGTAGTTTAACACTCTAAGTTACTCCAAAGACTTCTACCT
GCCTACCTGCCTGCCTATCTATAACCTAGTGCCTATCACCTACTCGCTGCATAGTTTGATGTACCTATAT
AACAGTTCATAAATGAATTTTGTCAAAATTCCACTCTCAAGTATTCTTACACGTACTTATTTTGTACAAA
TCCTTGTCAGTCGCTGCAAGAACATACACATCGAAGAGGCGCAATCGAAACAACAGGTGTTCGCCCGTTG
ATCGTCTCCCCGCCCCGCCTGTTGGGCGGGACGGGTGTCGGTCACCACCACCACATCATATTGTTGGACA
CACTTTGCACATCCGGTTCACACCCGATTACCGCATCGGGGTCTTGATCTGGGGCGGCTATTGGATCTTT
TGTTTATGTAGATTTTTTTCTCGCCGTTATGATTTTGGATTATTTTTTCTCTTATCTTGCAGTCGACTTG
TAATCTTTGCCTGATTGCTAGCTAGCCAAAACTTTCACTTGTTCTTTTTTTTCCTCTAAGTATTTTCCCG
AACTTATAGTCGACCTTGAGCTTTGCTAGAAGCCAATAACACTTTTCAAATTTGCCCGCGGATCCCCATC
TGCAGAATTCGCCCTTAAATGTTCACTCCAGAACAGTTCACAAAAGTGATGTCCCAACTGGGTAACTTTT
CCCAGTTGGGACAAATGTTCCAACCCGATCCCCGGGATTGGCCAAAGGACCCAAAGGTATGTTTCGAATG
ATACTAACATAACATAGAACATTTTCAGGAGGACCCTTGGAGGGTACCGGTCCACGGGCTCCAGGATGAC
CCGGACCTTCAGGCCCTTCTGAAGGGCAGCCAGCTTCTGAAGGTGAAGTCCAGCTCGTGGCGTAGGGAAC
GCTTCTACAAGCTACAGGAGGACTGCAAGACCATCTGGCAGGAATCTCGAAAGGTCATGAGGTCCCCGGA
GTCGCAGCTGTTCTCCATCGAGGACATTCAGGAGGTACGGATGGGACACCGCACAGAAGGCCTGGAGAAG
TTTGCCCGAGACATCCCCGAGGATCGATGCTTCTCCATTGTCTTCAAGGACCAGCGCAACACCCTAGACC
TCATTGCCCCATCACCAGCTGACGCTCAGCACTGGGTGCAGGGCCTGCGCAAGATCATCCACCACTCCGG
CTCCATGGACCAGCGGCAGAAGGGACCGGTAGAAAAAATGAGTAAAGGAGAAGAACTTTTCACTGGAGTT
GTCCCAATTCTTGTTGAATTAGATGGTGATGTTAATGGGCACAAATTTTCTGTCAGTGGAGAGGGTGAAG
GTGATGCAACATACGGAAAACTTACCCTTAAATTTATTTGCACTACTGGAAAACTACCTGTTCCATGGGT
AAGTTTAAACATATATATACTAACTAACCCTGATTATTTAAATTTTCAGCCAACACTTGTCACTACTTTC
TGTTATGGTGTTCAATGCTTCTCGAGATACCCAGATCATATGAAACGGCATGACTTTTTCAAGAGTGCCA
TGCCCGAAGGTTATGTACAGGAAAGAACTATATTTTTCAAAGATGACGGGAACTACAAGACACGTAAGTT
TAAACAGTTCGGTACTAACTAACCATACATATTTAAATTTTCAGGTGCTGAAGTCAAGTTTGAAGGTGAT
ACCCTTGTTAATAGAATCGAGTTAAAAGGTATTGATTTTAAAGAAGATGGAAACATTCTTGGACACAAAT
TGGAATACAACTATAACTCACACAATGTATACATCATGGCAGACAAACAAAAGAATGGAATCAAAGTTGT
AAGTTTAAACATGATTTTACTAACTAACTAATCTGATTTAAATTTTCAGAACTTCAAAATTAGACACAAC
ATTGAAGATGGAAGCGTTCAACTAGCAGACCATTATCAACAAAATACTCCAATTGGCGATGGCCCTGTCC
TTTTACCAGACAACCATTACCTGTCCACACAATCTGCCCTTTCGAAAGATCCCAACGAAAAGAGAGACCA
CATGGTCCTTCTTGAGTTTGTAACAGCTGCTGGGATTACACATGGCATGGATGAACTATACAAATAAGGA
TGATCGACGCCAACGTCGTTGAATTTTCAAATTTTAAATACTGAATATTTGTTTTTTTTCCTATTATTTA
TTTATTCTCTTTGTGTTTTTTTTCTTGCTTTCTAAAAAATTAATTCAATCCAAATCTAAACATTTTTTTT
TCTCTTTCCGTCTCCCAATTCGTATTCCGCTCCTCTCATCTGAACACAATGTGCAAGTTTATTTATCTTC
TCGCTTTCATTTCATTAGGACGTGGGGGGAATTGGTGGAAGGGGGAAACACACAAAAGGATGATGGAAAT
GAAATAAGGACACACAATATGCAACAACATTCAATTCAGAAATATGGAGGAAGGTTTAAAAGAAAACATA
AAAATATATAGAGGAGGAAGGAAAACTAGTAAAAAATAAGCAAAGAAATTAGGCGAACGATGAGAATTGT
CCTCGCTTGGAAACACTGGCCGTCGTTTTACACTCGAGACGTACGGTGCGCGCGATGCATTCGAAGATCT
GCCCACTAGTGAGTCGTATTATAAGTGCAAGTAAGATCAGTGTTTGTTTCGATATCAGTCTGTTTCGTAA
CGGTCTTCTGTATAACTACAAAAAAGAATAAAAAACCGTATCACAACTGAGAAAAAAGACAAAACTTATT
GAACAGTGTTCCTTTCAAAAAATTATTTTGTAAAAAATCGAGTTTTTCTCCAAAATAACGCACGCAATCA
AAAACAAGAAAACTAACGTGTTCTCCTGGGCGTGGAACTCCTTATCAAGATTACCATTATTGTCTGTCAG
AATTGATATTTCAATTATTTCATATCTAGACAAACCCGGGTGTCTTGCATTTATTAGTACTGTGAGTTTA
CATACAAACGAGGCTTACTCAGATAACATAGAGTCACCTCTAATTAGCAAAAACCCATTTCTAATTAGCT
ATTTCGACCAGTTCTAAAGTCACCGTAATTAGAAATGGTTTTTGTAGCTTTTCTAATTAGAAATGACCCC
GAGATAAGTGAAATATGGCATTTTCTGGGTTTTCTAGTAAGAAATGATCCCGCACGTAGTGATTCCGCGT
TACAAGCCAAATTCAAATTAAAAAAGTATATTACACAATTCAAGTTACATTATTTTCAGGAAACAATGGC
GAAGAGCAAAGCAGAGATTCAAAAGGAGGAAAGAGACAACAGATATGAACGAAGACTTCTTGAAAAGAGA
AAGAGACATGAGGTGAGTAACCATGATAATAAATAATCAAGTAAGGGCTATAGATTTATAAATTCTGGAG
TTAACAGTTTCGAAAAAAAGTAGTTTTCATATGTGCGAAGGAATATCAAAAATAGGGGAATAGCCTAAAC
GAGTGAGAAAATTAAATGTTTGTTATTTTTTCAAAAATGTCTGCAGGGCCGTTATCCTTTCAAATGCACT
CTATCAAACATAGATCATATCCATCATATCTTATCCAGAATTTATATCATATCCAAGATTGAGAGCGTTT
CAAGGAAAATCTCAAACAACCATACAATTTTGTAGATCGACAACAAGGCCTCCACTTCTTCATCGATGGC
CTCTGCAGCACCTGCACCACCAAGTTTGTATTTTTCATATTAATATAAAGTGAGCCACGCATAGTCGTTT
TTAGGATTTTTGCCAGATCGATGTCGCGCAAACAGACTGTTTTTTTTTCTTTGAAAGCCGTGCGTGACAT
GGGCCACGGATTGTAACGCCGCGCTGGATGGATAAAAATTTATTCAGTTTTTTAGCCTTTACAAAATATG
GTTCGACTACTTTCTTTATTTTTACATTTTTATAGGTGCTCATTGAGCTGAGATATTTTGGGTATAATCG
GAAAATCGCTGATTTTGGTCATTTTTCTGCACTAAAGATTACACAAAAAGTTCAGTATTTAGATTCATTG
TTGAAAATTGGGGATGATCTACAGATACATATCGCCGTGTTCAAAAACACACGTGCTGTGACGTCGTGAC
TGGGGAAAACCCTGGCGTTACCCAACTTAATCGCCTTGCAGCACATCCCCCTTTCGCCAGCTGGCGTAAT
AGCGAAGAGGCCCGCACCGATCGCCCTTCCCAACAGTTGCGCAGCCTGAATGGCGAATGGCGCCTGATGC
GGTATTTTCTCCTTACGCATCTGTGCGGTATTTCACACCGCATATGGTGCACTCTCAGTGCAATCTGCTC
TGATGCCGCATAGTTAAGCCAGCCCCGACACCCGCCAACACCCGCTGACGCGCCCTGACGGGCTTGTCTG
CTCCCGGCATCCGCTTACAGACAAGCTGTGACCGTCTCCGGGAGCTGCATGTGTCAGAGGTTTTCACCGT
CATCACCGAAACGCGCGAGACGAAAGGGCCTCGTGATACGCCTATTTTTATAGGTTAATGTCATGATAAT
AATGGTTTCTTAGACGTCAGGTGGCACTTTTCGGGGAAATGTGCGCGGAACCCCTATTTGTTTATTTTTC
TAAATACATTCAAATATGTATCCGCTCATGAGACAATAACCCTGATAAATGCTTCAATAATATTGAAAAA
GGAAGAGTATGAGTATTCAACATTTCCGTGTCGCCCTTATTCCCTTTTTTGCGGCATTTTGCCTTCCTGT
TTTTGCTCACCCAGAAACGCTGGTGAAAGTAAAAGATGCTGAAGATCAGTTGGGTGCACGAGTGGGTTAC
ATCGAACTGGATCTCAACAGCGGTAAGATCCTTGAGAGTTTTCGCCCCGAAGAACGTTTTCCAATGATGA
GCACTTTTAAAGTTCTGCTATGTGGCGCGGTATTATCCCGTATTGACGCCGGGCAAGAGCAACTCGGTCG
CCGCATACACTATTCTCAGAATGACTTGGTTGAGTACTCACCAGTCACAGAAAAGCATCTTACGGATGGC
ATGACAGTAAGAGAATTATGCAGTGCTGCCATAACCATGAGTGATAACACTGCGGCCAACTTACTTCTGA
CAACGATCGGAGGACCGAAGGAGCTAACCGCTTTTTTGCACAACATGGGGGATCATGTAACTCGCCTTGA
TCGTTGGGAACCGGAGCTGAATGAAGCCATACCAAACGACGAGCGTGACACCACGATGCCTGTAGCAATG
GCAACAACGTTGCGCAAACTATTAACTGGCGAACTACTTACTCTAGCTTCCCGGCAACAATTAATAGACT
GGATGGAGGCGGATAAAGTTGCAGGACCACTTCTGCGCTCGGCCCTTCCGGCTGGCTGGTTTATTGCTGA
TAAATCTGGAGCCGGTGAGCGTGGGTCTCGCGGTATCATTGCAGCACTGGGGTCAGATGGTAAGCCCTCC
CGTATCGTAGTTATCTACACGACGGGGAGTCAGGCAACTATGGATGAACGAAATAGACAGATCGCTGAGA
TAGGTGCCTCACTGATTAAGCATTGGTAACTGTCAGACCAAGTTTACTCATATATACTTTAGATTGATTT
AAAACTTCATTTTTAATTTAAAAGGATCTAGGTGAAGATCCTTTTTGATAATCTCATGACCAAAATCCCT
TAACGTGAGTTTTCGTTCCACTGAGCGTCAGACCCCGTAGAAAAGATCAAAGGATCTTCTTGAGATCCTT
TTTTTCTGCGCGTAATCTGCTGCTTGCAAACAAAAAAACCACCGCTACCAGCGGTGGTTTGTTTGCCGGA
TCAAGAGCTACCAACTCTTTTTCCGAAGGTAACTGGCTTCAGCAGAGCGCAGATACCAAATACTGTTCTT
CTAGTGTAGCCGTAGTTAGGCCACCACTTCAAGAACTCTGTAGCACCGCCTACATACCTCGCTCTGCTAA
TCCTGTTACCAGTGGCTGCTGCCAGTGGCGATAAGTCGTGTCTTACCGGGTTGGACTCAAGACGATAGTT
ACCGGATAAGGCGCAGCGGTCGGGCTGAACGGGGGGTTCGTGCACACAGCCCAGCTTGGAGCGAACGACC
TACACCGAACTGAGATACCTACAGCGTGAGCTATGAGAAAGCGCCACGCTTCCCGAAGGGAGAAAGGCGG
ACAGGTATCCGGTAAGCGGCAGGGTCGGAACAGGAGAGCGCACGAGGGAGCTTCCAGGGGGAAACGCCTG
GTATCTTTATAGTCCTGTCGGGTTTCGCCACCTCTGACTTGAGCGTCGATTTTTGTGATGCTCGTCAGGG
GGGCGGAGCCTATGGAAAAACGCCAGCAACGCGGCCTTTTTACGGTTCCTGGTCTTTTGCTGGCCTTTTG
CTCACATGTTCTTTCCTGCGTTATCCCCTGATTCTGTGGATAACCGTATTACCGCCTTTGAGTGAGCTGA
TACCAGCGGATAACAATTTCACAG
Features (pLannotate 1.2.2; 14 found; start..end, strand, type, name):
   1113..1328    -  CDS            GSLG1_CAEEL (fragment): Experimental evidence at protein level: Swiss-Prot protein existence level 1. From Caenorhabditis elegans.
   2202..2219    -  misc_feature   P element 5' end (fragment): No description available
   2330..3172    +  CDS            unc-119: UN119_CAEEL - Experimental evidence at protein level: Swiss-Prot protein existence level 1. Myristoyl-binding protein that acts as a cargo adapter: specifically binds the myristoyl moiety of a subset of N-terminally myristoylated proteins and is required for their localization. Plays a key role in ciliary membrane localization of proteins. Required for the establishment or function of the nervous system. From Caenorhabditis elegans.
   5779..5796    -  misc_feature   CEN4 (fragment): S. cerevisiae CEN4 centromere
   6529..6606    +  CDS            ceh-32 (fragment): HM32_CAEEL - Experimental evidence at transcript level: Swiss-Prot protein existence level 2. Transcription factor which binds a motif with the core sequence 5'-GTATCA-3' (PubMed:30890567). Plays a role in head morphogenesis (PubMed:11476572). May cooperate with the transcription factor vab-3 and phosphatase eya-1 to repress transcription factor ets- 5 expression in non BAG neuronal cells (PubMed:30890567). From Caenorhabditis elegans.
   6703..7092    +  CDS            Plcd1 (fragment): PLCD1_RAT - Experimental evidence at protein level: Swiss-Prot protein existence level 1. The production of the second messenger molecules diacylglycerol (DAG) and inositol 1,4,5-trisphosphate (IP3) is mediated by activated phosphatidylinositol-specific phospholipase C enzymes (PubMed:16000311). Essential for trophoblast and placental development (By similarity). Binds phosphatidylinositol 4,5-bisphosphate (By similarity). From Rattus norvegicus (Rat).
   7111..7971    +  CDS            sg25: sg25 is a basic (constitutively fluorescent) green fluorescent protein published in 1997, derived from Aequorea victoria.
   8414..8432    +  CDS            lacZα (fragment): LacZα fragment of β-galactosidase; lacZ fragment
   9931..10067   +  CDS            lacZα (fragment): LacZα fragment of β-galactosidase; lacZ fragment
  10073..10172   -  misc_feature   bom (fragment): basis of mobility region from pBR322
  10274..10309   -  CDS            rop (fragment): Rop protein, which maintains plasmids at low copy number; rop
  10404..10508   +  promoter       AmpR promoter: bla
  10509..11369   +  CDS            AmpR: β-lactamase; bla; confers resistance to ampicillin, carbenicillin, and related antibiotics
  11540..12128   +  rep_origin     ori: high-copy-number ColE1/pMB1/pBR322/pUC origin of replication
