[The description below was written by a language model from this plasmid's Addgene catalogue record and pLannotate feature annotations shown in this document.]
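Description:
pGC680 is a C. elegans expression plasmid built on the pCFJ151 backbone by Gibson cloning, carrying a transcriptional reporter for lag-2, which encodes a DSL-family ligand expressed in the germline stem cell niche. About 3 kb of lag-2 promoter sequence drives a membrane-targeted fluorescent protein listed as GFP-PH. In the 12.3 kb sequenced record, the reporter appears as a fragment matching rat phospholipase C delta 1 (Plcd1), which corresponds to its PIP2-binding pleckstrin homology domain. It is followed directly by an Aequorea victoria-derived green fluorescent protein coding region. The PH domain tethers GFP to the plasma membrane, so the reporter outlines the shape and processes of expressing cells rather than filling the cytoplasm. The lag-2 promoter is not annotated as a named feature. It presumably lies in the unannotated stretch upstream of the PH domain, where short hits such as the CEN4 and ceh-32 fragments are probably incidental matches.

pCFJ151 is commonly used for Mos1-mediated single-copy insertion in worms. Consistent with this, the plasmid carries an unc-119 coding region, which serves as a rescue marker for selecting transgenic animals in an unc-119 mutant background. The fragment of worm genomic coding sequence annotated elsewhere probably belongs to the homology arms that flank the cargo, although the record does not label these arms. In bacteria the plasmid is maintained at high copy through a ColE1/pUC-type origin and selected with ampicillin via the bla gene and its promoter. Residual lacZα, bom and rop fragments are remnants of the cloning vector. The construct is intended for monitoring lag-2 promoter activity in vivo, in work linking environmental cues and DAF-7/TGFβ signalling to ligand expression in the niche.
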