Addgene plasmid #107018: pGC680
Purpose: GFP reporter of lag-2 driven by 3 kb promoter
Depositing lab: Jane Hubbard. Depositing organization: NYU Grossman School of Medicine. Publication: Linking the environment, DAF-7/TGFbeta signaling and LAG-2/DSL ligand expression in the germline stem cell niche. Pekar O, Ow MC, Hui KY, Noyes MB, Hall SE, Hubbard EJA. Development. 2017 Aug 15;144(16):2896-2906. doi: 10.1242/dev.147660. PubMed 28811311.
Backbone
  Vector backbone: pCFJ151
  Vector type: Worm Expression
Growth in bacteria
  Bacterial resistance: Ampicillin, 100 μg/mL
  Growth temperature: 37°C
  Growth strain: DH5alpha
  Copy number: High Copy
Gene/Insert
  Gene/Insert name: GFP-PH
  Species: C. elegans (nematode)
  Promoter: lag-2
  Tag / fusion protein: GFP
  Cloning method: Gibson Cloning
  Sequencing primers: 5′ actggcgctactccacctttaaattgc; 3′ ttaTTTGTATAGTTCATCCATGCCATGT
Terms and licenses: Academic/Nonprofit Terms; Industry Terms: Not Available to Industry
How to cite: pGC680 was a gift from Jane Hubbard (Addgene plasmid # 107018 ; http://n2t.net/addgene:107018 ; RRID:Addgene_107018)
